Addgene plasmid #105051: pcDNA3.1 human A3C.C97S
Purpose: Overexpression of APOBEC3C C97S mutant in mammalian cell lines
Depositing lab: Carsten Münk. Depositing organization: Universitaetsklinikum Duesseldorf. Publication: Enhancing the Catalytic Deamination Activity of APOBEC3C Is Insufficient to Inhibit Vif-Deficient HIV-1. Jaguva Vasudevan AA, Hofmann H, Willbold D, Haussinger D, Koenig BW, Munk C. J Mol Biol. 2017 Apr 21;429(8):1171-1191. doi: 10.1016/j.jmb.2017.03.015. Epub 2017 Mar 16. PubMed 28315663.
Backbone
  Vector backbone: pcDNA3.1
  Backbone manufacturer: Invitrogen
  Backbone size w/o insert (bp): 5428
  Vector type: Mammalian Expression
  Selectable markers: Neomycin (select with G418)
Growth in bacteria
  Bacterial resistance: Ampicillin, 100 μg/mL
  Growth temperature: 37°C
  Growth strain: DH5alpha
  Copy number: High Copy
Gene/Insert
  Gene/Insert name: APOBEC3C (A3C)
  Species: H. sapiens (human)
  Insert size (bp): 600
  Mutation: cysteine 97 to serine
  Entrez Gene: APOBEC3C (a.k.a. A3C, APOBEC1L, ARDC2, ARDC4, ARP5, PBI, bK150C2.3)
  Promoter: CMV
  Tag / fusion protein: HA tag (C terminal on insert)
  Cloning method: Restriction Enzyme; 5′ cloning site unknown (unknown if destroyed); 3′ cloning site unknown (unknown if destroyed)
  Sequencing primers: 5′ 5'-CGCAAATGGGCGGTAGGCGTG; 3′ 5'-TAGAAGGCACAGTCGAGG
Terms and licenses: Academic/Nonprofit Terms; Industry Terms: Not Available to Industry
How to cite: pcDNA3.1 human A3C.C97S was a gift from Carsten Münk (Addgene plasmid # 105051 ; http://n2t.net/addgene:105051 ; RRID:Addgene_105051)
