[The description below was written by a language model from this plasmid's Addgene catalogue record and pLannotate feature annotations shown in this document.]
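Description:
pcDNA3.1 human A3C.C97S is a mammalian expression plasmid built on the Invitrogen pcDNA3.1 backbone, designed to overexpress a point mutant of human APOBEC3C in cultured mammalian cells. The sequenced record is about 6.1 kb. In E. coli it is maintained at high copy through a ColE1/pUC-type origin and selected with ampicillin via the β-lactamase gene. An f1 origin is also present, which allows single-stranded DNA production. For mammalian cells, an SV40 enhancer/early promoter drives the neomycin phosphotransferase gene, followed by an SV40 polyadenylation signal, so stable transfectants can be selected with G418.

The payload is the roughly 600 bp APOBEC3C coding sequence carrying a cysteine-to-serine substitution at residue 97, placed downstream of the human CMV immediate-early enhancer and promoter and terminated by the bovine growth hormone polyadenylation signal. A T7 promoter between the CMV promoter and the insert permits in vitro transcription. The protein carries a C-terminal HA epitope tag for detection by immunoblotting or immunoprecipitation. The annotation software matched this to a fragment of a 3xHA element, which is consistent in length with a single HA copy. Several other short annotated fragments (a truncated HIV-1 LTR piece, ble, lacI, a stray SV40 promoter segment) are probably partial sequence matches within backbone regions rather than functional elements. The restriction sites used for cloning are not recorded.

APOBEC3C is a cytidine deaminase that can restrict retroviruses and retrotransposons by deaminating cytosines in minus-strand viral DNA. The associated study examined how its catalytic deamination activity relates to inhibition of Vif-deficient HIV-1. The record does not state the functional consequence of the C97S change.
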