Features (pLannotate 1.2.2; 21 found; start..end, strand, type, name):
     28..80      -  misc_feature   bom (fragment): basis of mobility region from pBR322
    235..614     +  enhancer       CMV enhancer: human cytomegalovirus immediate early enhancer
    615..818     +  promoter       CMV promoter: human cytomegalovirus (CMV) immediate early promoter
    814..847     +  LTR            5' LTR (truncated) (fragment): truncated 5' long terminal repeat (LTR) from HIV-1
    863..881     +  promoter       T7 promoter: promoter for bacteriophage T7 RNA polymerase
    993..1562    +  CDS            APOBEC3C: ABC3C_HUMAN - Also known as APOBEC1L, PBI. Experimental evidence at protein level: Swiss-Prot protein existence level 1. DNA deaminase (cytidine deaminase) which acts as an inhibitor of retrovirus replication and retrotransposon mobility via deaminase- dependent and -independent mechanisms. After the penetration of retroviral nucleocapsids into target cells of infection and the initiation of reverse transcription, it can induce the conversion of cytosine to uracil in the minus-sense single-strand viral DNA, leading to G-to-A hypermutations in the subsequent plus-strand viral DNA. The resultant
   1566..1590    +  CDS            3xHA (fragment): three tandem HA epitope tags
   1682..1906    +  polyA_signal   bGH poly(A) signal: bovine growth hormone polyadenylation signal
   1910..1931    +  promoter       SV40 promoter (fragment): SV40 enhancer and early promoter
   1952..2380    +  rep_origin     f1 ori (sequence partly withheld): f1 bacteriophage origin of replication; arrow indicates direction of (+) strand synthesis
   2394..2723    +  promoter       SV40 promoter: SV40 enhancer and early promoter
   2790..3581    +  CDS            neo: KKA2_KLEPN - Also known as kan, nptII. Experimental evidence at protein level: Swiss-Prot protein existence level 1. Resistance to kanamycin, neomycin, paromomycin, ribostamycin, butirosin and gentamicin B. From Klebsiella pneumoniae.
   3605..3763    +  CDS            ble (fragment): BLE_KLEPN - Experimental evidence at protein level: Swiss-Prot protein existence level 1. Binding protein with a strong affinity to the bleomycin family of antibiotics. Binds to CL990; an antimitotic-antibiotic compound. From Klebsiella pneumoniae.
   3758..3879    +  polyA_signal   SV40 poly(A) signal: SV40 polyadenylation signal
   3952..3968    -  protein_bind   lac operator: The lac repressor binds to the lac operator to inhibit transcription in E. coli. This inhibition can be relieved by adding lactose or isopropyl-β-D-thiogalactopyranoside (IPTG). lac repressor encoded by lacI
   3976..4006    -  promoter       lac promoter: promoter for the E. coli lac operon
   4021..4042    -  protein_bind   CAP binding site: CAP binding activates transcription in the presence of cAMP. E. coli catabolite activator protein
   4055..4147    -  CDS            lacI (fragment): lac repressor; lacI; The lac repressor binds to the lac operator to inhibit transcription in E. coli. This inhibition can be relieved by adding lactose or isopropyl-β-D-thiogalactopyranoside (IPTG).
   4330..4918    -  rep_origin     ori: high-copy-number ColE1/pMB1/pBR322/pUC origin of replication
   5089..5949    -  CDS            AmpR: β-lactamase; bla; confers resistance to ampicillin, carbenicillin, and related antibiotics
   5950..6054    -  promoter       AmpR promoter: bla
>Addgene plasmid #105051 | pcDNA3.1 human A3C.C97S | addgene full sequence | sequence record 201196 | Addgene NGS Result
GACGGATCGGGAGATCTCCCGATCCCCTATGGTGCACTCTCAGTACAATCTGCTCTGATGCCGCATAGTT
AAGCCAGTATCTGCTCCCTGCTTGTGTGTTGGAGGTCGCTGAGTAGTGCGCGAGCAAAATTTAAGCTACA
ACAAGGCAAGGCTTGACCGACAATTGCATGAAGAATCTGCTTAGGGTTAGGCGTTTTGCGCTGCTTCGCG
ATGTACGGGCCAGATATACGCGTTGACATTGATTATTGACTAGTTATTAATAGTAATCAATTACGGGGTC
ATTAGTTCATAGCCCATATATGGAGTTCCGCGTTACATAACTTACGGTAAATGGCCCGCCTGGCTGACCG
CCCAACGACCCCCGCCCATTGACGTCAATAATGACGTATGTTCCCATAGTAACGCCAATAGGGACTTTCC
ATTGACGTCAATGGGTGGAGTATTTACGGTAAACTGCCCACTTGGCAGTACATCAAGTGTATCATATGCC
AAGTACGCCCCCTATTGACGTCAATGACGGTAAATGGCCCGCCTGGCATTATGCCCAGTACATGACCTTA
TGGGACTTTCCTACTTGGCAGTACATCTACGTATTAGTCATCGCTATTACCATGGTGATGCGGTTTTGGC
AGTACATCAATGGGCGTGGATAGCGGTTTGACTCACGGGGATTTCCAAGTCTCCACCCCATTGACGTCAA
TGGGAGTTTGTTTTGGCACCAAAATCAACGGGACTTTCCAAAATGTCGTAACAACTCCGCCCCATTGACG
CAAATGGGCGGTAGGCGTGTACGGTGGGAGGTCTATATAAGCAGAGCTCTCTGGCTAACTAGAGAACCCA
CTGCTTACTGGCTTATCGAAATTAATACGACTCACTATAGGGAGACCCAAGCTGGCTAGCGTTTAAACTT
AAGCTTGGTACCGAGCTCGGATCCACTAGTCCAGTGTGGTGGAATTCGCCCTTTAAGCGGAATTCTATCT
AAGAGGCTGAACATGAATCCACAGATCAGAAACCCGATGAAGGCAATGTATCCAGGCACATTCTACTTCC
AATTTAAAAACCTATGGGAAGCCAACGATCGGAACGAAACTTGGCTGTGCTTCACCGTGGAAGGTATAAA
GCGCCGCTCAGTTGTCTCCTGGAAGACGGGCGTCTTCCGAAACCAGGTGGATTCTGAGACCCATTGTCAT
GCAGAAAGGTGCTTCCTCTCTTGGTTCTGCGACGACATACTGTCTCCTAACACAAAGTACCAGGTCACCT
GGTACACATCTTGGAGCCCTTCTCCAGACTGTGCAGGGGAGGTGGCCGAGTTCCTGGCCAGGCACAGCAA
CGTGAATCTCACCATCTTCACCGCCCGCCTCTACTACTTCCAGTATCCATGTTACCAGGAGGGGCTCCGC
AGCCTGAGTCAGGAAGGGGTCGCTGTGGAGATCATGGACTATGAAGATTTTAAATATTGTTGGGAAAACT
TTGTGTACAATGATAATGAGCCATTCAAGCCTTGGAAGGGATTAAAAACCAACTTTCGACTTCTGAAAAG
AAGGCTACGGGAGAGTCTCCAGTATCCATACGATGTTCCAGATTACGCTTGACTCGACTAAGGGCGAATT
CTGCAGATATCCAGCACAGTGGCGGCCGCTCGAGTCTAGAGGGCCCGTTTAAACCCGCTGATCAGCCTCG
ACTGTGCCTTCTAGTTGCCAGCCATCTGTTGTTTGCCCCTCCCCCGTGCCTTCCTTGACCCTGGAAGGTG
CCACTCCCACTGTCCTTTCCTAATAAAATGAGGAAATTGCATCGCATTGTCTGAGTAGGTGTCATTCTAT
TCTGGGGGGTGGGGTGGGGCAGGACAGCAAGGGGGAGGATTGGGAAGACAATAGCAGGCATGCTGGGGAT
GCGGTGGGCTCTATGGCTTCTGAGGCGGAAAGAACCAGCTGGGGCTCTAGGGGGTATCCCC
[124 nt withheld, positions 1952-2075]
C
[91 nt withheld, positions 2077-2167]
A
[49 nt withheld, positions 2169-2217]
CCTTTGACGTTGGAGTCCACGTTCTTT
[37 nt withheld, positions 2245-2281]
ACCCTATCTCGGTCTATTCTTTTGATTTATAAGGGATTTTGCCGATTTCGGCCTATTGGTTAAAAAATGA
GCTGATTTAACAAAAATTTAACGCGAATTAATTCTGTGGAATGTGTGTCAGTTAGGGTGTGGAAAGTCCC
CAGGCTCCCCAGCAGGCAGAAGTATGCAAAGCATGCATCTCAATTAGTCAGCAACCAGGTGTGGAAAGTC
CCCAGGCTCCCCAGCAGGCAGAAGTATGCAAAGCATGCATCTCAATTAGTCAGCAACCATAGTCCCGCCC
CTAACTCCGCCCATCCCGCCCCTAACTCCGCCCAGTTCCGCCCATTCTCCGCCCCATGGCTGACTAATTT
TTTTTATTTATGCAGAGGCCGAGGCCGCCTCTGCCTCTGAGCTATTCCAGAAGTAGTGAGGAGGCTTTTT
TGGAGGCCTAGGCTTTTGCAAAAAGCTCCCGGGAGCTTGTATATCCATTTTCGGATCTGATCAAGAGACA
GGATGAGGATCGTTTCGCATGATTGAACAAGATGGATTGCACGCAGGTTCTCCGGCCGCTTGGGTGGAGA
GGCTATTCGGCTATGACTGGGCACAACAGACAATCGGCTGCTCTGATGCCGCCGTGTTCCGGCTGTCAGC
GCAGGGGCGCCCGGTTCTTTTTGTCAAGACCGACCTGTCCGGTGCCCTGAATGAACTGCAGGACGAGGCA
GCGCGGCTATCGTGGCTGGCCACGACGGGCGTTCCTTGCGCAGCTGTGCTCGACGTTGTCACTGAAGCGG
GAAGGGACTGGCTGCTATTGGGCGAAGTGCCGGGGCAGGATCTCCTGTCATCTCACCTTGCTCCTGCCGA
GAAAGTATCCATCATGGCTGATGCAATGCGGCGGCTGCATACGCTTGATCCGGCTACCTGCCCATTCGAC
CACCAAGCGAAACATCGCATCGAGCGAGCACGTACTCGGATGGAAGCCGGTCTTGTCGATCAGGATGATC
TGGACGAAGAGCATCAGGGGCTCGCGCCAGCCGAACTGTTCGCCAGGCTCAAGGCGCGCATGCCCGACGG
CGAGGATCTCGTCGTGACCCATGGCGATGCCTGCTTGCCGAATATCATGGTGGAAAATGGCCGCTTTTCT
GGATTCATCGACTGTGGCCGGCTGGGTGTGGCGGACCGCTATCAGGACATAGCGTTGGCTACCCGTGATA
TTGCTGAAGAGCTTGGCGGCGAATGGGCTGACCGCTTCCTCGTGCTTTACGGTATCGCCGCTCCCGATTC
GCAGCGCATCGCCTTCTATCGCCTTCTTGACGAGTTCTTCTGAGCGGGACTCTGGGGTTCGAAATGACCG
ACCAAGCGACGCCCAACCTGCCATCACGAGATTTCGATTCCACCGCCGCCTTCTATGAAAGGTTGGGCTT
CGGAATCGTTTTCCGGGACGCCGGCTGGATGATCCTCCAGCGCGGGGATCTCATGCTGGAGTTCTTCGCC
CACCCCAACTTGTTTATTGCAGCTTATAATGGTTACAAATAAAGCAATAGCATCACAAATTTCACAAATA
AAGCATTTTTTTCACTGCATTCTAGTTGTGGTTTGTCCAAACTCATCAATGTATCTTATCATGTCTGTAT
ACCGTCGACCTCTAGCTAGAGCTTGGCGTAATCATGGTCATAGCTGTTTCCTGTGTGAAATTGTTATCCG
CTCACAATTCCACACAACATACGAGCCGGAAGCATAAAGTGTAAAGCCTGGGGTGCCTAATGAGTGAGCT
AACTCACATTAATTGCGTTGCGCTCACTGCCCGCTTTCCAGTCGGGAAACCTGTCGTGCCAGCTGCATTA
ATGAATCGGCCAACGCGCGGGGAGAGGCGGTTTGCGTATTGGGCGCTCTTCCGCTTCCTCGCTCACTGAC
TCGCTGCGCTCGGTCGTTCGGCTGCGGCGAGCGGTATCAGCTCACTCAAAGGCGGTAATACGGTTATCCA
CAGAATCAGGGGATAACGCAGGAAAGAACATGTGAGCAAAAGGCCAGCAAAAGGCCAGGAACCGTAAAAA
GGCCGCGTTGCTGGCGTTTTTCCATAGGCTCCGCCCCCCTGACGAGCATCACAAAAATCGACGCTCAAGT
CAGAGGTGGCGAAACCCGACAGGACTATAAAGATACCAGGCGTTTCCCCCTGGAAGCTCCCTCGTGCGCT
CTCCTGTTCCGACCCTGCCGCTTACCGGATACCTGTCCGCCTTTCTCCCTTCGGGAAGCGTGGCGCTTTC
TCATAGCTCACGCTGTAGGTATCTCAGTTCGGTGTAGGTCGTTCGCTCCAAGCTGGGCTGTGTGCACGAA
CCCCCCGTTCAGCCCGACCGCTGCGCCTTATCCGGTAACTATCGTCTTGAGTCCAACCCGGTAAGACACG
ACTTATCGCCACTGGCAGCAGCCACTGGTAACAGGATTAGCAGAGCGAGGTATGTAGGCGGTGCTACAGA
GTTCTTGAAGTGGTGGCCTAACTACGGCTACACTAGAAGAACAGTATTTGGTATCTGCGCTCTGCTGAAG
CCAGTTACCTTCGGAAAAAGAGTTGGTAGCTCTTGATCCGGCAAACAAACCACCGCTGGTAGCGGTGGTT
TTTTTGTTTGCAAGCAGCAGATTACGCGCAGAAAAAAAGGATCTCAAGAAGATCCTTTGATCTTTTCTAC
GGGGTCTGACGCTCAGTGGAACGAAAACTCACGTTAAGGGATTTTGGTCATGAGATTATCAAAAAGGATC
TTCACCTAGATCCTTTTAAATTAAAAATGAAGTTTTAAATCAATCTAAAGTATATATGAGTAAACTTGGT
CTGACAGTTACCAATGCTTAATCAGTGAGGCACCTATCTCAGCGATCTGTCTATTTCGTTCATCCATAGT
TGCCTGACTCCCCGTCGTGTAGATAACTACGATACGGGAGGGCTTACCATCTGGCCCCAGTGCTGCAATG
ATACCGCGAGACCCACGCTCACCGGCTCCAGATTTATCAGCAATAAACCAGCCAGCCGGAAGGGCCGAGC
GCAGAAGTGGTCCTGCAACTTTATCCGCCTCCATCCAGTCTATTAATTGTTGCCGGGAAGCTAGAGTAAG
TAGTTCGCCAGTTAATAGTTTGCGCAACGTTGTTGCCATTGCTACAGGCATCGTGGTGTCACGCTCGTCG
TTTGGTATGGCTTCATTCAGCTCCGGTTCCCAACGATCAAGGCGAGTTACATGATCCCCCATGTTGTGCA
AAAAAGCGGTTAGCTCCTTCGGTCCTCCGATCGTTGTCAGAAGTAAGTTGGCCGCAGTGTTATCACTCAT
GGTTATGGCAGCACTGCATAATTCTCTTACTGTCATGCCATCCGTAAGATGCTTTTCTGTGACTGGTGAG
TACTCAACCAAGTCATTCTGAGAATAGTGTATGCGGCGACCGAGTTGCTCTTGCCCGGCGTCAATACGGG
ATAATACCGCGCCACATAGCAGAACTTTAAAAGTGCTCATCATTGGAAAACGTTCTTCGGGGCGAAAACT
CTCAAGGATCTTACCGCTGTTGAGATCCAGTTCGATGTAACCCACTCGTGCACCCAACTGATCTTCAGCA
TCTTTTACTTTCACCAGCGTTTCTGGGTGAGCAAAAACAGGAAGGCAAAATGCCGCAAAAAAGGGAATAA
GGGCGACACGGAAATGTTGAATACTCATACTCTTCCTTTTTCAATATTATTGAAGCATTTATCAGGGTTA
TTGTCTCATGAGCGGATACATATTTGAATGTATTTAGAAAAATAAACAAATAGGGGTTCCGCGCACATTT
CCCCGAAAAGTGCCACCTGACGTC
